>Addgene plasmid #217103 | pMV-Mariner-7_Croc | addgene full sequence | sequence record 443547 | Addgene NGS Result
AAAAATAAACAAATAGGGGTTCCGCGCACATTTCCCCGAAAAGTGCCACCTGACGTCTAAGAAACCATTA
TTATCATGACATTAACCTATAAAAATAGGCGTATCACGAGGCCCTTTCGTTGTAAAACGACGGCCAGTCG
AACCACGCAATGCGTCTCGATCCGCAGTGTCTTGCGTCTCTCAATTGTACAGGCAACCCCCGCTTAACAC
TGTTTCGCTTAGCGCTATTTCGCTATAGCACTCATTTCACTTTGATACCCGGTTTCACTTAGCGCTCACG
GGTTTCGCTATAATGCTCACGGGTATCGGGCAGGGAGCATTGGCGGCGCGCAGCCTCATCGCCATCTTGC
TTCGTCAAAAACTTTCGTGCTCTGTGCTCTTTCACCGGTGCTAGCAATTCTACCGGGTAGGGGAGGCGCT
TTTCCCAAGGCAGTCTGGAGCATGCGCTTTAGCAGCCCCGCTGGGCACTTGGCGCTACACAAGTGGCCTC
TGGCCTCGCACACATTCCACATCCACCGGTAGGCGCCAACCGGCTCCGTTCTTTGGTGGCCCCTTCGCGC
CACCTTCTACTCCTCCCCTAGTCAGGAAGTTCCCCCCCGCCCCGCAGCTCGCGTCGTGCAGGACGTGACA
AATGGAAGTAGCACGTCTCACTAGTCTCGTGCAGATGGACAGCACCGCTGAGCAATGGAAGCGGGTAGGC
CTTTGGGGCAGCGGCCAATAGCAGCTTTGCTCCTTCGCTTTCTGGGCTCAGAGGCTGGGAAGGGGTGGGT
CCGGGGGCGGGCTCAGGGGCGGGCTCAGGGGCGGGGCGGGCGCCCGAAGGTCCTCCGGAGGCCCGGCATT
CTGCACGCTTCAAAAGCGCACGTCTGCCGCGCTGTTCTCCTCTTCCTCATCTCCGGGCCTTTCGACCTGC
AGCCAACGCCACCATGGGGACCGAGTACAAGCCCACGGTGCGCCTCGCCACCCGCGACGACGTCCCCCGG
GCCGTACGCACCCTCGCCGCCGCGTTCGCCGACTACCCCGCCACGCGCCACACCGTCGACCCGGACCGCC
ACATCGAGCGGGTCACCGAGCTGCAAGAACTCTTCCTCACGCGCGTCGGGCTCGACATCGGCAAGGTGTG
GGTCGCGGACGACGGCGCCGCGGTGGCGGTCTGGACCACGCCGGAGAGCGTCGAAGCGGGGGCGGTGTTC
GCCGAGATCGGCCCGCGCATGGCCGAGTTGAGCGGTTCCCGGCTGGCCGCGCAGCAACAGATGGAAGGCC
TCCTGGCGCCGCACCGGCCCAAGGAGCCCGCGTGGTTCCTGGCCACCGTCGGCGTCTCGCCCGACCACCA
GGGCAAGGGTCTGGGCAGCGCCGTCGTGCTCCCCGGAGTGGAGGCGGCCGAGCGCGCCGGGGTGCCCGCC
TTCCTGGAGACCTCCGCGCCCCGCAACCTCCCCTTCTACGAGCGGCTCGGCTTCACCGTCACCGCCGACG
TCGAGGTGCCCGAAGGACCGCGCACCTGGTGCATGACCCGCAAGCCCGGTGCCATCGATGCCACTAACTT
CTCCCTGTTGAAACAAGCAGGGGATGTCGAAGAGAATCCCGGGCCAATGGTGAGCAAGGGCGAGGAGCTG
TTCACCGGGGTGGTGCCCATCCTGGTCGAGCTGGACGGCGACGTAAACGGCCACAAGTTCAGCGTGTCCG
GCGAGGGCGAGGGCGATGCCACCTACGGCAAGCTGACCCTGAAGTTCATCTGCACCACCGGCAAGCTGCC
CGTGCCCTGGCCCACCCTCGTGACCACCCTGACCTACGGCGTGCAGTGCTTCAGCCGCTACCCCGACCAC
ATGAAGCAGCACGACTTCTTCAAGTCCGCCATGCCCGAAGGCTACGTCCAGGAGCGCACCATCTTCTTCA
AGGACGACGGCAACTACAAGACCCGCGCCGAGGTGAAGTTCGAGGGCGACACCCTGGTGAACCGCATCGA
GCTGAAGGGCATCGACTTCAAGGAGGACGGCAACATCCTGGGGCACAAGCTGGAGTACAACTACAACAGC
CACAACGTCTATATCATGGCCGACAAGCAGAAGAACGGCATCAAGGTGAACTTCAAGATCCGCCACAACA
TCGAGGACGGCAGCGTGCAGCTCGCCGACCACTACCAGCAGAACACCCCCATCGGCGACGGCCCCGTGCT
GCTGCCCGACAACCACTACCTGAGCACCCAGTCCGCCCTGAGCAAAGACCCCAACGAGAAGCGCGATCAC
ATGGTCCTGCTGGAGTTCGTGACCGCCGCCGGGATCACTCTCGGCATGGACGAGCTGTACAAGTAATTAA
TTAAGCTCGCTGATCAGCCTCGACTGTGCCTTCTAGTTGCCAGCCATCTGTTGTTTGCCCCTCCCCCGTG
CCTTCCTTGACCCTGGAAGGTGCCACTCCCACTGTCCTTTCCTAATAAAATGAGGAAATTGCATCGCATT
GTCTGAGTAGGTGTCATTCTATTCTGGGGGGTGGGGTGGGGCAGGACAGCAAGGGGGAGGATTGGGAAGA
CAATAGCAGGCATGCTGGGGATGCGGTGGGCTCTATGGCTTCTGAGGCGCGCCCTCGAGAACTGACACTA
ACCCTGACAGCTCTGATTCTGAGTGCTGAAGGAAGCCAAAAGAGCAAAAAGTGAAAGTGCATCTGTGCAT
ACAGTTCATTACTTTATTTTGTAATTTTATACATTATTTCAAAGTTCAAAGTGTTAAATAAAGTATTTAC
ATACATTTAGATGTCTGAATTCATTGATTTTATAGTACTAGTGGGGGATTTCAGTGATTTTATAGTATGA
GTGGGGAGCTTCGGGAACAAATTATCTCTATTTACATTCATTCCTATGGGAAAATTGGTTTCACTTAACA
CTGTTTCGCTTAGCGCTCGGTTTTTCCGGAACCAATTAAGAGCGCTAAGCGGGGGTTGCCTGTAGGGCCC
AGAGACGGAGTCACTGCCAACCGAGACGGTCATAGCTGTTTCCTGTGTGCCGCTTCCTCGCTCACTGACT
CGCTGCGCTCGGTCGTTCGGCTGCGGCGAGCGGTATCAGCTCACTCAAAGGCGGTAATACGGTTACCCAC
AGAATCAGGGGATAACGCAGGAAAGAACATGTGAGCAAAAGGCCAGCAAAAGGCCAGGAACCGTAAAAAG
GCCGCGTTGCTGGCGTTTTTCCATAGGCTCCGCCCCCCTGACGAGCATCACAAAAATCGACGCTCAAGTC
AGAGGTGGCGAAACCCGACAGGACTATAAAGATACCAGGCGTTTCCCCCTGGAAGCTCCCTCGTGCGCTC
TCCTGTTCCGACCCTGCCGCTTACCGGATACCTGTCCGCCTTTCTCCCTTCGGGAAGCGTGGCGCTTTCT
CATAGCTCACGCTGTAGGTATCTCAGTTCGGTGTAGGTCGTTCGCTCCAAGCTGGGCTGTGTGCACGAAC
CCCCCGTTCAGCCCGACCGCTGCGCCTTATCCGGTAACTATCGTCTTGAGTCCAACCCGGTAAGACACGA
CTTATCGCCACTGGCAGCAGCCACTGGTAACAGGATTAGCAGAGCGAGGTATGTAGGCGGTGCTACAGAG
TTCTTGAAGTGGTGGCCTAACTACGGCTACACTAGAAGAACAGTATTTGGTATCTGCGCTCTGCTGAAGC
CAGTTACCTTCGGAAAAAGAGTTGGTAGCTCTTGATCCGGCAAACAAACCACCGCTGGTAGCGGTGGTTT
TTTTGTTTGCAAGCAGCAGATTACGCGCAGAAAAAAAGGATCTCAAGAAGATCCTTTGATCTTTTCTACG
GGGTCTGACGCTCAGTGGAACGAAAACTCACGTTAAGGGATTTTGGTCATGAGATTATCAAAAAGGATCT
TCACCTAGATCCTTTTAAATTAAAAATGAAGTTTTAAATCAATCTAAAGTATATATGAGTAAACTTGGTC
TGACAGTTACCAATGCTTAATCAGTGAGGCACCTATCTCAGCGATCTGTCTCTTTCGTTCATCCATAGTT
GCCTGACTCCCCGTCGTGTAGATAACTACGATACGGGAGGGCTTACCATCTGGCCCCAGTGCTGCAATAA
TACCGCGGGACCCACGCTCACCGGCTCCAGATTTATCAGCAATAAACCAGCCAGCCGGAAGGGCCGAGCG
CAGAAGTGGTCCTGCAACTTTATCCGCCTCCATCCAGTCTATTAATTGTTGCCGGGAAGCTAGAGTAAGT
AGTTCGCCAGTTAATAGTTTGCGCAACGTTGTTGCCATCGCTACAGGCATCGTGGTATCACGCTCGTCGT
TTGGTATGGCTTCATTCAGCTCCGGTTCCCAACGATCAAGGCGAGTTACATGATCCCCCATGTTGCGCAA
AAAAGCGGTTAGCTCCTTCGGTCCTCCGATCGTTGTCAGAAGTAAGTTGGCCGCCGTGTTATCACTCATG
GTTATGGCAGCACTACATAATTCTCTTACTGTCATGCCATCCGTAAGATGCTTTTCTGTGACTGGTGAGT
ACTCAACCAAGTCATTCTGAGAATAGTGTATGCGGCGACCGAGTTGCTCTTGCCCGGCGTCAATACGGGA
TAATACCGCGCCACATAGCAGAACTTTAAAAGTGCTCATCATTGGAAAACGTTCTTCGGGGCGAAAACTC
TCAAGGATCTTACCGCTGTTGAGATCCAGTTCGATGTAACCCACTCGTGCACCCAACTGATCTTCAGCAT
CTTTTACTTTCACCAGCGTTTCTGGGTGAGCAAAAACAGGAAGGCAAAATGCCGCAAAAAAGGGAATAAG
GGCGACACGGAAATGTTGAATACTCATACTCTTCCTTTTTCAATATTATTGAAGCATTTATCAGGGTTAT
TGTCTCATGAGCGGATACATATTTGAATGTATTTAG
Features (pLannotate 1.2.2; 8 found; start..end, strand, type, name):
    118..138     -  CDS            lacZα (fragment): LacZα fragment of β-galactosidase; lacZ fragment
    405..904     +  promoter       PGK promoter: mouse phosphoglycerate kinase 1 promoter
    929..1523    +  CDS            PuroR (fragment): puromycin N-acetyltransferase; pac from Streptomyces alboniger; confers resistance to puromycin
   1587..2306    +  CDS            EGFP: the original enhanced GFP (Yang et al., 1996) mammalian codon-optimized
   2334..2558    +  polyA_signal   bGH poly(A) signal: bovine growth hormone polyadenylation signal
   3168..3756    -  rep_origin     ori: high-copy-number ColE1/pMB1/pBR322/pUC origin of replication
   3927..4787    -  CDS            AmpR: β-lactamase; bla; confers resistance to ampicillin, carbenicillin, and related antibiotics
   4788..26      -  promoter       AmpR promoter (across the origin): bla
