[The description below was written by a language model from this plasmid's Addgene catalogue record and pLannotate feature annotations shown in this document.]
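Description:
pMV-Mariner-7_Croc is a 4,866-nt, high-copy bacterial plasmid on the pMV backbone, catalogued as a mammalian expression vector. It is propagated in E. coli through a ColE1/pUC-type origin and selected with ampicillin via the β-lactamase gene and its native promoter. A short lacZα remnant is also detected, presumably a leftover of the cloning backbone.

The record is internally inconsistent about the payload. The stated purpose describes CMV-driven expression of a transposase, but the insert field names the terminal inverted repeats (TIRs) of the synthetic Mariner-7_Croc transposon. The annotated sequence shows neither a CMV promoter nor a transposase open reading frame. Instead, the annotation finds a mouse PGK promoter followed by a puromycin N-acetyltransferase coding sequence (annotated as a fragment), then EGFP, and a bovine growth hormone polyadenylation signal. The short gap between PuroR and EGFP suggests the two are expressed from one transcript, perhaps through a linker or self-cleaving peptide, though no such element is annotated.

This layout fits a transposon donor plasmid rather than a transposase helper. In that arrangement the Mariner-7_Croc TIRs would flank the PGK-puromycin-EGFP cassette, lying in the unannotated regions on either side, so that a matching transposase supplied in trans could excise the cassette and integrate it into the host genome. The TIRs themselves are not called by the annotation tool, so their positions are not confirmed here. Integration could then be scored by puromycin resistance or stable green fluorescence. The associated study surveyed many DNA transposons for activity in human cells as potential genome engineering tools.
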