Addgene plasmid #217103: pMV-Mariner-7_Croc
Purpose: Mammalian expression vector for expression of transposase (CMV promoter)
Depositing lab: Haoyi Wang. Depositing organization: Institute of Zoology, Chinese Academy of Sciences. Publication: Heterologous survey of 130 DNA transposons in human cells highlights their functional divergence and expands the genome engineering toolbox. Zhang T, Tan S, Tang N, Li Y, Zhang C, Sun J, Guo Y, Gao H, Cai Y, Sun W, Wang C, Fu L, Ma H, Wu Y, Hu X, Zhang X, Gee P, Yan W, Zhao Y, Chen Q, Guo B, Wang H, Zhang YE. Cell. 2024 Jul 11;187(14):3741-3760.e30. doi: 10.1016/j.cell.2024.05.007. Epub 2024 Jun 5. PubMed 38843831.
Backbone
  Vector backbone: pMV
  Vector type: Mammalian Expression
Growth in bacteria
  Bacterial resistance: Ampicillin, 100 μg/mL
  Growth temperature: 37°C
  Growth strain: DH5alpha
  Copy number: High Copy
Gene/Insert
  Gene/Insert name: TIRs of Mariner-7_Croc transposon (alt name: Mariner-7_Croc)
  Species: Synthetic
  Cloning method: Restriction Enzyme; 5′ cloning site Unknown (unknown if destroyed); 3′ cloning site Unknown (unknown if destroyed)
Terms and licenses: Academic/Nonprofit Terms; Industry Terms: Not Available to Industry
How to cite: pMV-Mariner-7_Croc was a gift from Haoyi Wang (Addgene plasmid # 217103 ; http://n2t.net/addgene:217103 ; RRID:Addgene_217103)
